Addgene plasmid #196833: pOAD eIF4G1 (1-341)
Purpose: Expesses S.cerevisiae eIF4G1 amino acids 1-341 as Gal4 activation domain fusion.
Depositing lab: Stan Fields. Depositing organization: University of Washington. Publication: Combining natural sequence variation with high throughput mutational data to reveal protein interaction sites. Melamed D, Young DL, Miller CR, Fields S. PLoS Genet. 2015 Feb 11;11(2):e1004918. doi: 10.1371/journal.pgen.1004918. eCollection 2015 Feb. PubMed 25671604.
Backbone
  Vector backbone: pOAD
  Backbone size w/o insert (bp): 8429
  Vector type: Yeast Expression
  Selectable markers: LEU2
Growth in bacteria
  Bacterial resistance: Ampicillin, 100 μg/mL
  Growth temperature: 37°C
  Growth strain: DH5alpha
  Copy number: Unknown
Gene/Insert
  Gene/Insert name: eIF4G1
  Species: S. cerevisiae (budding yeast)
  Insert size (bp): 1023
  Mutation: amino acids 1-341
  Entrez Gene: TIF4631 (a.k.a. YGR162W)
  Promoter: ADH
  Tag / fusion protein: Gal4 (N terminal on backbone)
  Cloning method: Restriction Enzyme; 5′ cloning site EcoRI (unknown if destroyed); 3′ cloning site SalI (unknown if destroyed)
  Sequencing primers: 5′ unknown
Terms and licenses: Academic/Nonprofit Terms; Industry Terms: Not Available to Industry
Depositor comments: pOAD + EcoRI-eIF4G1(1-1023)-SalI. (W303 strain as a genomic template). Expresses eIF4G1 N' terminus fused to GAL4AD
How to cite: pOAD eIF4G1 (1-341) was a gift from Stan Fields (Addgene plasmid # 196833 ; http://n2t.net/addgene:196833 ; RRID:Addgene_196833)
