[The description below was written by a language model from this plasmid's Addgene catalogue record and pLannotate feature annotations shown in this document.]
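Description:
pOAD eIF4G1 (1-341) is a yeast two-hybrid "prey" plasmid built on the pOAD backbone, designed to express the N-terminal portion of Saccharomyces cerevisiae eIF4G1 (gene TIF4631/YGR162W) as a fusion to the Gal4 transcriptional activation domain. It is a yeast–E. coli shuttle vector. In bacteria it replicates from a high-copy ColE1/pUC-type origin and is selected through the AmpR β-lactamase gene. In yeast it carries a CEN4/ARS1 element, which gives stable low-copy maintenance, and a LEU2 marker with its own promoter for selection in leucine auxotrophs. The sequenced plasmid is about 9.4 kb. Several short annotated fragments (lacZα, lacI, bom, tet promoter and small pieces of yeast genes) appear to be backbone remnants rather than functional parts.

The expression cassette is driven by the constitutive yeast ADH1 promoter, followed by an SV40 large T antigen nuclear localization signal, the GAL4 activation domain, and then the 1,023 bp insert encoding eIF4G1 residues 1–341. The insert was amplified from W303 genomic DNA and cloned between EcoRI and SalI. Because the map is circular, the ADH1 terminator annotated near the start of the sequence lies just downstream of the insert and ends transcription. The resulting nuclear-targeted fusion activates Gal4-responsive reporter genes when the eIF4G1 fragment binds a partner fused to a Gal4 DNA-binding domain. eIF4G1 is the eIF4F scaffold subunit that interacts with the poly(A)-binding protein Pab1, although the record does not name a specific bait. The associated publication concerns the combination of natural sequence variation with high-throughput mutational data to map protein interaction sites, consistent with use of this plasmid as an interaction partner in such assays.
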