Features (pLannotate 1.2.2; 18 found; start..end, strand, type, name):
    255..389     +  CDS            ADH1 (fragment): ADH1_YEAST - Also known as ADC1. Experimental evidence at protein level: Swiss-Prot protein existence level 1. This isozyme preferentially catalyzes the conversion of primary unbranched alcohols to their corresponding aldehydes. Also shows activity toward secondary alcohols. From Saccharomyces cerevisiae (strain ATCC 204508 / S288c) (Baker's yeast).
    393..580     +  terminator     ADH1 terminator: S. cerevisiae ADH1; transcription terminator for the S. cerevisiae alcohol dehydrogenase 1 (ADH1) gene
    724..790     +  CDS            lacZα (fragment): LacZα fragment of β-galactosidase; lacZ fragment
    796..847     -  misc_feature   bom (fragment): basis of mobility region from pBR322
    852..962     +  CDS            RMD1 (fragment): RMD1_YEAST - Experimental evidence at protein level: Swiss-Prot protein existence level 1. Required for sporulation where it is believed to have a role in meiotic nuclear division. From Saccharomyces cerevisiae (strain ATCC 204508 / S288c) (Baker's yeast).
   1410..2572    -  misc_feature   CEN/ARS: S. cerevisiae CEN4 centromere fused to the autonomously replicating sequence ARS1/ARS416
   2799..2817    -  promoter       tet promoter (fragment): E. coli promoter for tetracycline efflux protein gene
   2937..4028    -  CDS            LEU2: LEU3_YEAST - Experimental evidence at protein level: Swiss-Prot protein existence level 1. Catalyzes the oxidation of 3-carboxy-2-hydroxy-4- methylpentanoate (3-isopropylmalate) to 3-carboxy-4-methyl-2- oxopentanoate. The product decarboxylates to 4-methyl-2 oxopentanoate. From Saccharomyces cerevisiae (strain ATCC 204508 / S288c) (Baker's yeast).
   4029..4434    -  promoter       LEU2 promoter: S. cerevisiae LEU2
   4540..4644    +  promoter       AmpR promoter: bla
   4645..5505    +  CDS            AmpR: β-lactamase; bla; confers resistance to ampicillin, carbenicillin, and related antibiotics
   5676..6264    +  rep_origin     ori: high-copy-number ColE1/pMB1/pBR322/pUC origin of replication
   6447..6500    +  CDS            lacI (fragment): lac repressor; lacI; The lac repressor binds to the lac operator to inhibit transcription in E. coli. This inhibition can be relieved by adding lactose or isopropyl-β-D-thiogalactopyranoside (IPTG).
   6550..6888    +  CDS            YO085_YEAST: Protein predicted: Swiss-Prot protein existence level 4. From Saccharomyces cerevisiae (strain ATCC 204508 / S288c) (Baker's yeast).
   7253..7957    +  promoter       ADH1 promoter: S. cerevisiae ADH1; promoter for alcohol dehydrogenase 1
   8003..8022    +  CDS            SV40 NLS (fragment): nuclear localization signal of SV40 (simian virus 40) large T antigen
   8039..8380    +  CDS            GAL4 activation domain: activation domain of the GAL4 transcriptional activator; Saccharomyces cerevisiae GAL4 (truncated)
   8390..9412    +  CDS            TIF4631 (fragment): IF4F1_YEAST - Experimental evidence at protein level: Swiss-Prot protein existence level 1. Component of the eIF4F complex, which interacts with the mRNA cap structure and serves as an initial point of assembly for the translation apparatus. Stimulates translation by interaction with polyadenylate-binding protein PAB1, bringing the 5'- and 3'-ends of the mRNA in proximity. The formation of this circular mRNP structure appears to be critical for the synergistic effects of the cap and the poly(A) tail in facilitating translation initiation, recycling of ribosomes, and mRNA stability. TIF4631 is
>Addgene plasmid #196833 | pOAD eIF4G1 (1-341) | addgene full sequence | sequence record 387526 | Addgene NGS Result
GTCGACCTGCAGAGATCTATGAATCGTAGATACTGAAAAACCCCGCAAGTTCACTTCAACTGTGCATCGT
GCACCATCTCAATTTCTTTCATTTATACATCGTTTTGCCTTCTTTTATGTAACTATACTCCTCTAAGTTT
CAATCTTGGCCATGTAACCTCTGATCTATAGAATTTTTTAAATGACTAGAATTAATGCCCATCTTTTTTT
TGGACCTAAATTCTTCATGAAAATATATTACGAGGGCTTATTCAGAAGCTTTGGACTTCTTCGCCAGAGG
TTTGGTCAAGTCTCCAATCAAGGTTGTCGGCTTGTCTACCTTGCCAGAAATTTACGAAAAGATGGAAAAG
GGTCAAATCGTTGGTAGATACGTTGTTGACACTTCTAAATAAGCGAATTTCTTATGATTTATGATTTTTA
TTATTAAATAAGTTATAAAAAAAATAAGTGTATACAAATTTTAAAGTGACTCTTAGGTTTTAAAACGAAA
ATTCTTATTCTTGAGTAACTCTTTCCTGTAGGTCAGGTTGCTTTCTCAGGTATAGCATGAGGTCGCTCTT
ATTGACCACACCTCTACCGGCATGCCGAGCAAATGCCTGCAAATCGCTCCCCATTTCACCCAATTGTAGA
TATGCTAACTCCAGCAATGAGTTGATGAATCTCGGTGTGTATTTTATGTCCTCAGAGGACAACACCTGTT
GTAATCGTTCTTCCACACGGATCCTGGCGTAATAGCGAAGAGGCCCGCACCGATCGCCCTTCCCAACAGT
TGCGCAGCCTGAATGGCGAATGGCGCCTGATGCGGTATTTTCTCCTTACGCATCTGTGCGGTATTTCACA
CCGCATAATCGCTGGGCCATTCTCATGAAGAATATCTTGAATTTATTGTCATATTACTAGTTGGTGTGGA
AGTCCTAATATCGGTGATCAATATAGTGGTTGACATGCTGGCTAGTCAACATTGAGCCTTTTGATCATGC
AAATATATTACGGTATTTTACAATCAAATATCAAACTTAACTATTGACTTTATAACTTATTTAGGTGGTA
ACATTCTTATAAAAAAGAAAAAAATTACTGCAAAACAGTACTAGCTTTTAACTTGTATCCTAGGTTATCT
ATGCTGTCTCACCATAGAGAATATTACCTATTTCAGAATGTATGTCCATGATTCGCCGGGTAAATACATA
TAATACACAAATCTGGCTTAATAAAGTCTATAATATATCTCATAAAGAAGTGCTAAATTGGCTAGTGCTA
TATATTTTTAAGAAAATTTCTTTTGACTAAGTCCATATCGACTTTGTAAAAGTTCACATTAGCATACATA
TATTACACGAGCCAGAAATAGTAACTTTTGCCTAAATCACAAATTGCAAAATTTAATTGCTTGCAAAAGG
TCACATGCTTATAATCAACTTTTTTAAAAATTTAAAATACTTTTTTATTTTTTATTTTTAAACATAAATG
AAATAATTTATTTATTGTTTATGATTACCGAAACATAAAACCTGCTCAAGAAAAAGAAACTGTTTTGTCC
TTGGAAAAAAAGCACTACCTAGGAGCGGCCAAAATGCCGAGGCTTTCATAGCTTAAACTCTTTACAGAAA
ATAGGCATTATAGATCAGTTCGAGTTTTCTTATTCTTCCTTCCGGTTTTATCGTCACAGTTTTACAGTAA
ATAAGTATCACCTCTTAGAGTTCGATGATAAGCTGTCAAACATGAGAATTAATTCCACATGTTAAAATAG
TGAAGGAGCATGTTCGGCACACAGTGGACCGAACGTGGGGTAAGTGCACTAGGGTCCGGTTAAACGGATC
TCGCATTGATGAGGCAACGCTAATTATCAACATATAGATTGTTATCTATCTGCATGAACACGAAATCTTT
ACTTGACGACTTGAGGCTGATGGTGTTTATGCAAAGAAACCACTGTGTTTAATATGTGTCACTGTTTGAT
ATTACTGTCAGCGTAGAAGATAATAGTAAAAGCGGTTAATAAGTGTATTTGAGATAAGTGTGATAAAGTT
TTTACAGCGAAAAGACGATAAATACAAGAAAATGATTACGAGGATACGGAGAGAGGTATGTACATGTGTA
TTTATATACTAAGCTGCCGGCGGTTGTTTGCAAGACCGAGAAAAGGCTAGCAAGAATCGGGTCATTGTAG
CGTATGCGCCTGTGAACATTCTCTTCAACAAGTTTGATTCCATTGCGGTGAAATGGTAAAAGTCAACCCC
CTGCGATGTATATTTTCCTGTACAATCAATCAAAAAGCCAAATGATTTAGCATTATCTTTACATCTTGTT
ATTTTACAGATTTTATGTTTAGATCTTTTATGCTTGCTTTTCAAAAGGCTTGCAGGCAAGTGCACAAACA
ATACTTAAATAAATACTACTCAGTAATAACCTATTTCTTAGCATTTTTGACGAAATTTGCTATTTTGTTA
GAGTCTTTTACACCATTTGTCTCCACACCTCCGCTTACATCAACACCAATAACGCCATTTAATCTAAGCG
CATCACCAACATTTTCTGGCGTCAGTCCACCAGCTAACATAAAATGTAAGCTCTCGGGGCTCTCTTGCCT
TCCAACCCAGTCAGAAATCGAGTTCCAATCCAAAAGTTCACCTGTCCCACCTGCTTCTGAATCAAACAAG
GGAATAAACGAATGAGGTTTCTGTGAAGCTGCACTGAGTAGTATGTTGCAGTCTTTTGGAAATACGAGTC
TTTTAATAACTGGCAAACCGAGGAACTCTTGGTATTCTTGCCACGACTCATCTCCATGCAGTTGGACGAT
CGATGATAAGCTGTCAAACATGAGAATTAATTCTACCCTATGAACATATTCCATTTTGTAATTTCGTGTC
GTTTCTATTATGAATTTCATTTATAAAGTTTATGTACAAATATCATAAAAAAAGAGAATCTTTTTAAGCA
AGGATTTTCTTAACTTCTTCGGCGACAGCATCACCGACTTCGGTGGTACTGTTGGAACCACCTAAATCAC
CAGTTCTGATACCTGCATCCAAAACCTTTTTAACTGCATCTTCAATGGCCTTACCTTCTTCAGGCAAGTT
CAATGACAATTTCAACATCATTGCAGCAGACAAGATAGTGGCGATAGGGTTGACCTTATTCTTTGGCAAA
TCTGGAGCAGAACCGTGGCATGGTTCGTACAAACCAAATGCGGTGTTCTTGTCTGGCAAAGAGGCCAAGG
ACGCAGATGGCAACAAACCCAAGGAACCTGGGATAACGGAGGCTTCATCGGAGATGATATCACCAAACAT
GTTGCTGGTGATTATAATACCATTTAGGTGGGTTGGGTTCTTAACTAGGATCATGGCGGCAGAATCAATC
AATTGATGTTGAACCTTCAATGTAGGAAATTCGTTCTTGATGGTTTCCTCCACAGTTTTTCTCCATAATC
TTGAAGAGGCCAAAACATTAGCTTTATCCAAGGACCAAATAGGCAATGGTGGCTCATGTTGTAGGGCCAT
GAAAGCGGCCATTCTTGTGATTCTTTGCACTTCTGGAACGGTGTATTGTTCACTATCCCAAGCGACACCA
TCACCATCGTCTTCCTTTCTCTTACCAAAGTAAATACCTCCCACTAATTCTCTGACAACAACGAAGTCAG
TACCTTTAGCAAATTGTGGCTTGATTGGAGATAAGTCTAAAAGAGAGTCGGATGCAAAGTTACATGGTCT
TAAGTTGGCGTACAATTGAAGTTCTTTACGGATTTTTAGTAAACCTTGTTCAGGTCTAACACTACCTGTA
CCCCATTTAGGACCACCCACAGCACCTAACAAAACGGCATCAGCCTTCTTGGAGGCTTCCAGCGCCTCAT
CTGGAAGTGGAACACCTGTAGCATCGATAGCAGCACCACCAATTAAATGATTTTCGAAATCGAACTTGAC
ATTGGAACGAACATCAGAAATAGCTTTAAGAACCTTAATGGCTTCGGCTGTGATTTCTTGACCAACGTGG
TCACCTGGCAAAACGACGATCTTCTTAGGGGCAGACATTAGAATGGTATATCCTTGAAATATATATATAT
ATTGCTGAAATGTAAAAGGTAAGAAAAGTTAGAAAGTAAGACGATTGCTAACCACCTATTGGAAAAAACA
ATAGGTCCTTAAATAATATTGTCAACTTCAAGTATTGTGATGCAAGCATTTAGTCATGAACGCTTCTCTA
TTCTATATGAAAAGCCGGTTCCGGCGCTCTCACCTTTCCTTTTTCTCCCAATTTTTCAGTTGAAAAAGGT
ATATGCGTCAGGCGACCTCTGAAATTAACAAAAAATTTCCAGTCATCGAATTTGATTCTGTGCGATAGCG
CCCCTGTGTGTTCTCGTTATGTTGAGGAAAAAAATAATGGTTGCTAAGAGATTCGAACTCTTGCATCTTA
CGATACCTGAGTATTCCCACAGTTAATTCTTGAAGACGAAAGGGCCTCGTGATACGCCTATTTTTATAGG
TTAATGTCATGATAATAATGGTTTCTTAGACGTCAGGTGGCACTTTTCGGGGAAATGTGCGCGGAACCCC
TATTTGTTTATTTTTCTAAATACATTCAAATATGTATCCGCTCATGAGACAATAACCCTGATAAATGCTT
CAATAATATTGAAAAAGGAAGAGTATGAGTATTCAACATTTCCGTGTCGCCCTTATTCCCTTTTTTGCGG
CATTTTGCCTTCCTGTTTTTGCTCACCCAGAAACGCTGGTGAAAGTAAAAGATGCTGAAGATCAGTTGGG
TGCACGAGTGGGTTACATCGAACTGGATCTCAACAGCGGTAAGATCCTTGAGAGTTTTCGCCCCGAAGAA
CGTTTTCCAATGATGAGCACTTTTAAAGTTCTGCTATGTGGCGCGGTATTATCCCGTATTGACGCCGGGC
AAGAGCAACTCGGTCGCCGCATACACTATTCTCAGAATGACTTGGTTGAGTACTCACCAGTCACAGAAAA
GCATCTTACGGATGGCATGACAGTAAGAGAATTATGCAGTGCTGCCATAACCATGAGTGATAACACTGCG
GCCAACTTACTTCTGACAACGATCGGAGGACCGAAGGAGCTAACCGCTTTTTTGCACAACATGGGGGATC
ATGTAACTCGCCTTGATCGTTGGGAACCGGAGCTGAATGAAGCCATACCAAACGACGAGCGTGACACCAC
GATGCCTGTAGCAATGGCAACAACGTTGCGCAAACTATTAACTGGCGAACTACTTACTCTAGCTTCCCGG
CAACAATTAATAGACTGGATGGAGGCGGATAAAGTTGCAGGACCACTTCTGCGCTCGGCCCTTCCGGCTG
GCTGGTTTATTGCTGATAAATCTGGAGCCGGTGAGCGTGGGTCTCGCGGTATCATTGCAGCACTGGGGCC
AGATGGTAAGCCCTCCCGTATCGTAGTTATCTACACGACGGGGAGTCAGGCAACTATGGATGAACGAAAT
AGACAGATCGCTGAGATAGGTGCCTCACTGATTAAGCATTGGTAACTGTCAGACCAAGTTTACTCATATA
TACTTTAGATTGATTTAAAACTTCATTTTTAATTTAAAAGGATCTAGGTGAAGATCCTTTTTGATAATCT
CATGACCAAAATCCCTTAACGTGAGTTTTCGTTCCACTGAGCGTCAGACCCCGTAGAAAAGATCAAAGGA
TCTTCTTGAGATCCTTTTTTTCTGCGCGTAATCTGCTGCTTGCAAACAAAAAAACCACCGCTACCAGCGG
TGGTTTGTTTGCCGGATCAAGAGCTACCAACTCTTTTTCCGAAGGTAACTGGCTTCAGCAGAGCGCAGAT
ACCAAATACTGTTCTTCTAGTGTAGCCGTAGTTAGGCCACCACTTCAAGAACTCTGTAGCACCGCCTACA
TACCTCGCTCTGCTAATCCTGTTACCAGTGGCTGCTGCCAGTGGCGATAAGTCGTGTCTTACCGGGTTGG
ACTCAAGACGATAGTTACCGGATAAGGCGCAGCGGTCGGGCTGAACGGGGGGTTCGTGCACACAGCCCAG
CTTGGAGCGAACGACCTACACCGAACTGAGATACCTACAGCGTGAGCTATGAGAAAGCGCCACGCTTCCC
GAAGGGAGAAAGGCGGACAGGTATCCGGTAAGCGGCAGGGTCGGAACAGGAGAGCGCACGAGGGAGCTTC
CAGGGGGAAACGCCTGGTATCTTTATAGTCCTGTCGGGTTTCGCCACCTCTGACTTGAGCGTCGATTTTT
GTGATGCTCGTCAGGGGGGCGGAGCCTATGGAAAAACGCCAGCAACGCGGCCTTTTTACGGTTCCTGGCC
TTTTGCTGGCCTTTTGCTCACATGTTCTTTCCTGCGTTATCCCCTGATTCTGTGGATAACCGTATTACCG
CCTTTGAGTGAGCTGATACCGCTCGCCGCAGCCGAACGACCGAGCGCAGCGAGTCAGTGAGCGAGGAAGC
GGAAGAGCGCCCAATACGCAAACCGCCTCTCCCCGCGCGTTGGCCGATTCATTAATGCAGGATCCGGGAT
CGAAGAAATGATGGTAAATGAAATAGGAAATCAAGGAGCATGAAGGCAAAAGACAAATATAAGGGTCGAA
CGAAAAATAAAGTGAAAAGTGTTGATATGATGTATTTGGCTTTGCGGCGCCGAAAAAACGAGTTTACGCA
ATTGCACAATCATGCTGACTCTGTGGCGGACCCGCGCTCTTGCCGGCCCGGCGATAACGCTGGGCGTGAG
GCTGTGCCCGGCGGAGTTTTTTGCGCCTGCATTTTCCAAGGTTTACCCTGCGCTAAGGGGCGAGATTGGA
GAAGCAATAAGAATGCCGGTTGGGGTTGCGATGATGACGACCACGACAACTGGTGTCATTATTTAAGTTG
CCGAAAGAACCTGAGTGCATTTGCAACATGAGTATACTAGAAGAATGAGCCAAGACTTGCGAGACGCGAG
TTTGCCGGTGGTGCGAACAATAGAGCGACCATGACCTTGAAGGTGAGACGCGCATAACCGCTAGAGTACT
TTGAAGAGGAAACAGCAATAGGGTTGCTACCAGTATAAATAGACAGGTACATACAACACTGGAAATGGTT
GTCTGTTTGAGTACGCTTTCAATTCATTTGGGTGTGCACTTTATTATGTTACAATATGGAAGGGAACTTT
ACACTTCTCCTATGCACATATATTAATTAAAGTCCAATGCTAGTAGAGAAGGGGGGTAACACCCCTCCGC
GCTCTTTTCCGATTTTTTTCTAAACCGTGGAATATTTCGGATATCCTTTTGTTGTTTCCGGGTGTACAAT
ATGGACTTCCTCTTTTCTGGCAACCAAACCCATACATCGGGATTCCTATAATACCTTCGTTGGTCTCCCT
AACATGTAGGTGGCGGAGGGGAGATATACAATAGAACAGATACCAGACAAGACATAATGGGCTAAACAAG
ACTACACCAATTACACTGCCTCATTGATGGTGGTACATAACGAACTAATACTGTAGCCCTAGACTTGATA
GCCATCATCATATCGAAGTTTCACTACCCTTTTTCCATTTGCCATCTATTGAAGTAATAATAGGCGCATG
CAACTTCTTTTCTTTTTTTTTCTTTTCTCTCTCCCCCGTTGTTGTCTCACCATATCCGCAATGACAAAAA
AATGATGGAAGACACTAAAGGAAAAAATTAACGACAAAGACAGCACCAACAGATGTCGTTGTTCCAGAGC
TGATGAGGGGTATCTCGAAGCACACGAAACTTTTTCCTTCCTTCATTCACGCACACTACTCTCTAATGAG
CAACGGTATACGGCCTTCCTTCCAGTTACTTGAATTTGAAATAAAAAAAAGTTTGCTGTCTTGCTATCAA
GTATAAATAGACCTGCAATTATTAATCTTTTGTTTCCTCGTCATTGTTCTCGTTCCCTTTCTTCCTTGTT
TCTTTTTCTGCACAATATTTCAAGCTATACCAAGCATACAATCAACTCCAAGCTTTGCAAAGATGGATAA
AGCGGAATTAATTCCCGAGCCTCCAAAAAAGAAGAGAAAGGTCGAATTGGGTACCGCCGCCAATTTTAAT
CAAAGTGGGAATATTGCTGATAGCTCATTGTCCTTCACTTTCACTAACAGTAGCAACGGTCCGAACCTCA
TAACAACTCAAACAAATTCTCAAGCGCTTTCACAACCAATTGCCTCCTCTAACGTTCATGATAACTTCAT
GAATAATGAAATCACGGCTAGTAAAATTGATGATGGTAATAATTCAAAACCACTGTCACCTGGTTGGACG
GACCAAACTGCGTATAACGCGTTTGGAATCACTACAGGGATGTTTAATACCACTACAATGGATGATGTAT
ATAACTATCTATTCGATGATGAAGATACCCCACCAAACCCAAAAAAAGAGATCGAATTCATGACAGACGA
AACTGCTCACCCGACACAATCTGCTTCAAAGCAGGAATCTGCTGCTCTGAAACAGACAGGCGATGACCAG
CAGGAATCTCAGCAACAACGTGGCTACACCAACTACAACAATGGTAGCAACTATACCCAAAAGAAGCCTT
ACAACAGCAACAGACCTCATCAGCAAAGAGGTGGTAAATTTGGACCAAACAGATATAACAACCGTGGCAA
CTATAATGGTGGCGGTAGTTTCAGAGGTGGACACATGGGAGCCAACAGCTCAAACGTGCCATGGACTGGT
TACTATAATAACTACCCCGTTTACTACCAGCCCCAGCAAATGGCGGCCGCTGGTAGTGCCCCTGCTAATC
CAATTCCTGTCGAAGAGAAGTCACCTGTTCCAACTAAGATAGAAATCACTACCAAGTCTGGTGAACACTT
AGATTTGAAAGAACAGCATAAAGCCAAGCTACAGTCTCAGGAAAGATCTACTGTGTCTCCGCAACCAGAG
TCAAAGTTAAAAGAAACTTCTGATTCTACTTCTACTTCTACTCCAACTCCTACCCCTTCCACTAATGACT
CTAAGGCCAGTTCTGAAGAAAATATATCTGAAGCTGAAAAGACAAGAAGAAATTTCATCGAGCAAGTTAA
ACTTCGTAAAGCTGCTTTAGAAAAGAAGAGAAAGGAGCAACTTGAAGGTTCTAGTGGCAACAATAATATT
CCAATGAAGACTACCCCAGAAAATGTGGAAGAGAAGGGATCGGACAAACCTGAGGTAACCGAAAAAACCA
AGCCTGCTGAAGAAAAATCTGCTGAGCCAGAAGTTAAGCAAGAAACTCCAGCTGAAGAAGGTGAACAAGG
AGAAAAGGGCCAAATAAAGGAAGAATCCACTCCAAAGGTGTTAACCTTTGCTGAACGTTTGAAGTTGAAG
AAACAACAAAAAGAACGAGAAGAAAAAACGGAGGGGAAGGAAAACAAGGAAGTGCCAGTACAGGAAGAGA
CTAAGAGCGCCATCGAGTCTGCTCCTGTGCCTTGA
